>Addgene plasmid #119153 | pColE1_sgRNA_M1S_AmpR | addgene full sequence | sequence record 231562 | Addgene NGS Result
TCCTGCGTTATCCCCTGATTCTGTGGATAACCGTGCGGCCCGAGAGCATCGATCCTAGCATGGATGCATT
TGACAGCTAGCTCAGTCCTAGGTATAATGCTAGCGGTAAAATTGTCAACACGCTGTTTTAGAGCTAGAAA
TAGCAAGTTAAAATAAGGCTAGTCCGTTATCAACTTGAAAAAGTGGCACCGAGTCGGTGCTTTTTTTCCG
GCTTATCGGTCAGTTTCACCTGATTTACGTAAAAACCCGCTTCGGCGGGTTTTTGCTTTTGGAGGGGCAG
AAAGATGAATGACTGTCCACGACGCTATACCCAAAAGAAAAAGCTTGAAAGAATCGATCGATCCCGAATG
AGTAGTACAGCGGCCGCGATTATCAAAAAGGATCTTCACCTAGATCCTTTTAAATTAAAAATGAAGTTTT
AAATCAATCTAAAGTATATATGAGTAAACTTGGTCTGACAGTTACCAATGCTTAATCAGTGAGGCACCTA
TCTCAGCGATCTGTCTATTTCGTTCATCCATAGTTGCCTGACTCCCCGTCGTGTAGATAACTACGATACG
GGAGGGCTTACCATCTGGCCCCAGTGCTGCAATGATACCGCGGGACCCACGCTCACCGGCTCCAGATTTA
TCAGCAATAAACCAGCCAGCCGGAAGGGCCGAGCGCAGAAGTGGTCCTGCAACTTTATCCGCCTCCATCC
AGTCTATTAATTGTTGCCGGGAAGCTAGAGTAAGTAGTTCGCCAGTTAATAGTTTGCGCAACGTTGTTGC
CATTGCTACAGGCATCGTGGTGTCACGCTCGTCGTTTGGTATGGCTTCATTCAGCTCCGGTTCCCAACGA
TCAAGGCGAGTTACATGATCCCCCATGTTGTGCAAAAAAGCGGTTAGCTCCTTCGGTCCTCCGATCGTTG
TCAGAAGTAAGTTGGCCGCAGTGTTATCACTCATGGTTATGGCAGCACTGCATAATTCTCTTACTGTCAT
GCCATCCGTAAGATGCTTTTCTGTGACTGGTGAGTACTCAACCAAGTCATTCTGAGAATAGTGTATGCGG
CGACCGAGTTGCTCTTGCCCGGCGTCAATACGGGATAATACCGCGCCACATAGCAGAACTTTAAAAGTGC
TCATCATTGGAAAACGTTCTTCGGGGCGAAAACTCTCAAGGATCTTACCGCTGTTGAGATCCAGTTCGAT
GTAACCCACTCGTGCACCCAACTGATCTTCAGCATCTTTTACTTTCACCAGCGTTTCTGGGTGAGCAAAA
ACAGGAAGGCAAAATGCCGCAAAAAAGGGAATAAGGGCGACACGGAAATGTTGAATACTCATACTCTTCC
TTTTTCAATATTATTGAAGCATTTATCAGGGTTATTGTCTCATGAGCGGATACATATTTGAATGTATTTA
GAAAAATAAACAAATAGGGGTTCCGCGCACATTTCCCCGAAAAGTGCCACCTGTCATGACCAAAATCCCT
TAACGTGAGTTTTCGTTCCACTGAGCGTCAGACCCCGTAGAAAAGATCAAAGGATCTTCTTGAGATCCTT
TTTTTCTGCGCGTAATCTGCTGCTTGCAAACAAAAAAACCACCGCTACCAGCGGTGGTTTGTTTGCCGGA
TCAAGAGCTACCAACTCTTTTTCCGAAGGTAACTGGCTTCAGCAGAGCGCAGATACCAAATACTGTTCTT
CTAGTGTAGCCGTAGTTAGGCCACCACTTCAAGAACTCTGTAGCACCGCCTACATACCTCGCTCTGCTAA
TCCTGTTACCAGTGGCTGCTGCCAGTGGCGATAAGTCGTGTCTTACCGGGTTGGACTCAAGACGATAGTT
ACCGGATAAGGCGCAGCGGTCGGGCTGAACGGGGGGTTCGTGCACACAGCCCAGCTTGGAGCGAACGACC
TACACCGAACTGAGATACCTACAGCGTGAGCTATGAGAAAGCGCCACGCTTCCCGAAGGGAGAAAGGCGG
ACAGGTATCCGGTAAGCGGCAGGGTCGGAACAGGAGAGCGCACGAGGGAGCTTCCAGGGGGAAACGCCTG
GTATCTTTATAGTCCTGTCGGGTTTCGCCACCTCTGACTTGAGCGTCGATTTTTGTGATGCTCGTCAGGG
GGGCGGAGCCTATGGAAAAACGCCAGCAACGCGGCCTTTTTACGGTTCCTGGCCTTTTGCTGGCCTTTTG
CTCACATGTTCTT
Features (pLannotate 1.2.2; 6 found; start..end, strand, type, name):
      8..34      +  rep_origin     RSF ori (fragment): Plasmids containing the RSF 1030 origin of replication can be propagated in E. coli cells that contain additional plasmids with compatible origins.
     70..104     +  promoter       J23119 promoter: bacterial promoter (Registry of Standard Biological Parts BBa J23119)
    125..200     +  misc_RNA       gRNA scaffold: guide RNA scaffold for the Streptococcus pyogenes CRISPR/Cas9 system
    462..1322    -  CDS            AmpR: β-lactamase; bla; confers resistance to ampicillin, carbenicillin, and related antibiotics
   1323..1427    -  promoter       AmpR promoter: bla
   1530..2118    +  rep_origin     ori: high-copy-number ColE1/pMB1/pBR322/pUC origin of replication
