[The description below was written by a language model from this plasmid's Addgene catalogue record and pLannotate feature annotations shown in this document.]
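Description:
pColE1_sgRNA_M1S_AmpR is a small (about 2.2 kb) bacterial CRISPR plasmid built on the YTK095 backbone and designed to express a single guide RNA. It is maintained in E. coli at high copy number through a ColE1/pMB1-type origin of replication and is selected with ampicillin via a β-lactamase (AmpR) gene driven by its native bla promoter. The automated annotation also flags a very short fragment matching the RSF origin near the start of the sequence. At under 30 nucleotides this is unlikely to be a functional origin, and replication is attributable to the ColE1 element.

The payload is a compact sgRNA cassette, cloned between NsiI and HindIII sites that both remain intact. The strong constitutive synthetic promoter J23119 sits upstream of a 20-nucleotide spacer. The spacer is followed directly by the Streptococcus pyogenes Cas9 guide RNA scaffold. The guide, called sgRNA-M1S, is directed at "position 6" of a companion reporter plasmid, pColE1_70a_deGFP_KanR, but deliberately carries one mismatch within the seed region of the spacer, the portion of the guide where pairing with the target is generally most critical for Cas9 binding. No Cas9 or dCas9 gene is present on this plasmid, so the nuclease must be supplied separately.

According to the record, the construct belongs to an educational module that explores CRISPR technologies in a cell-free transcription-translation system. In that context it presumably serves as a comparison to other guides in the set, letting users observe how a single seed mismatch alters the guide's effect on deGFP reporter output. The exact assay readout is not detailed in the record.
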