Addgene plasmid #119153: pColE1_sgRNA_M1S_AmpR
Purpose: Encodes sgRNA targeting position 6 in pColE1_70a_deGFP_KanR with one mismatch in the seed region
Depositing lab: Vincent Noireaux. Depositing organization: University of Minnesota. Publication: An educational module to explore CRISPR technologies with a cell-free transcription-translation system. Collias D, Marshall R, Collins SP, Beisel CL, Noireaux V. Synth Biol (Oxf). 2019 Jan 21;4(1):ysz005. doi: 10.1093/synbio/ysz005. eCollection 2019. PubMed 32995532.
Backbone
  Vector backbone: YTK095
  Vector type: CRISPR
Growth in bacteria
  Bacterial resistance: Ampicillin, 100 μg/mL
  Growth temperature: 37°C
  Growth strain: DH5alpha
  Copy number: High Copy
Gene/Insert
  Gene/Insert name: sgRNA targeting position 6 in pColE1_70a_deGFP_KanR, with one mismatch in the seed region (alt name: sgRNA-M1S)
  gRNA/shRNA sequence: GGTAAAATTGTCAACACGCT
  Promoter: J23119
  Cloning method: Restriction Enzyme; 5′ cloning site NsiI (not destroyed); 3′ cloning site HindIII (not destroyed)
  Sequencing primers: 5′ ttatagtcctgtcgggtttcg
Resource information
  A portion of this plasmid was derived from a plasmid made by: Dr. Chase Beisel Lab
Terms and licenses: Academic/Nonprofit Terms; Industry Terms: Not Available to Industry
How to cite: pColE1_sgRNA_M1S_AmpR was a gift from Vincent Noireaux (Addgene plasmid # 119153 ; http://n2t.net/addgene:119153 ; RRID:Addgene_119153)
